Addgene plasmid #180253: M8
Purpose: Vaccine vector encoding 8 neonatigens specific for the MC38 colon cancer mouse model
Depositing lab: Fabio Palombo. Depositing organization: Takis Biotech. Publication: Neoantigen cancer vaccine augments anti-CTLA-4 efficacy. Salvatori E, Lione L, Compagnone M, Pinto E, Conforti A, Ciliberto G, Aurisicchio L, Palombo F. NPJ Vaccines. 2022 Feb 2;7(1):15. doi: 10.1038/s41541-022-00433-9. PubMed 35110563.
Backbone
  Vector backbone: pTK1-TPA
  Backbone size w/o insert (bp): 4967
  Total vector size (bp): 5638
  Vector type: Mammalian Expression ; vaccine vector
Growth in bacteria
  Bacterial resistance: Kanamycin, 50 μg/mL
  Growth temperature: 37°C
  Growth strain: DH5alpha
  Copy number: High Copy
Gene/Insert
  Gene/Insert name: Synthetic gene encoding for 8 neonatigens specific for MC38 mouse cancer cells
  Species: M. musculus (mouse)
  Insert size (bp): 696
  Mutation: the polyepitope vaccine encodes for mutated sequence expressed in the MC38 tumor model
  GenBank ID: NM_001359282.1
  Promoter: CMV
  Cloning method: Restriction Enzyme; 5′ cloning site PacI (unknown if destroyed); 3′ cloning site NotI (unknown if destroyed)
  Sequencing primers: 5′ GAGGGCAGTGTAGTCTGAGCAGTACTCG; 3′ GGACAGTGGGAGTGGCACCTTCC
Terms and licenses: Academic/Nonprofit Terms; Industry Terms: Not Available to Industry
How to cite: M8 was a gift from Fabio Palombo (Addgene plasmid # 180253 ; http://n2t.net/addgene:180253 ; RRID:Addgene_180253)
