[The description below was written by a language model from this plasmid's Addgene catalogue record and pLannotate feature annotations shown in this document.]
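Description:
M8 is a mammalian expression plasmid built as a naked DNA vaccine vector on the pTK1-TPA backbone, about 5.6 kb in total. It is propagated in E. coli through a high-copy ColE1/pUC-type origin and selected with kanamycin via an aph(3')-Ia (KanR) gene. The annotation also picks up short remnants of earlier backbone history: fragments of bom, rop, β-lactamase, the bla promoter and a Tn903 transposition protein. None of these appears to be a complete functional unit.

The expression cassette is driven by the human cytomegalovirus immediate-early enhancer and promoter followed by CMV intron A, an arrangement commonly used to increase transgene expression in DNA vaccines, and it ends in the bovine growth hormone polyadenylation signal. The open reading frame begins with a fragment of the human tissue plasminogen activator signal/pro sequence, which directs the product into the secretory pathway. This leader is followed by a synthetic polyepitope gene of roughly 700 bp, cloned between PacI and NotI. According to the record, the gene strings together eight mutated mouse sequences expressed in the MC38 colon carcinoma model. Automated annotation recognises six of these segments as short fragments of Adpgk, Dpagt1, Reps1, Spire1, Hace1 and Nle1. Some were matched to the human orthologues, although the insert is listed as mouse. The unannotated gaps in the coding region presumably hold the remaining two neoantigens, which the record does not identify.

The plasmid is intended for vaccinating mice against MC38 tumour neoantigens, and the associated work examined this kind of vaccination in combination with anti-CTLA-4 checkpoint blockade.
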