Features (pLannotate 1.2.2; 18 found; start..end, strand, type, name):
    137..235     +  misc_feature   bom (fragment): basis of mobility region from pBR322
    321..700     +  enhancer       CMV enhancer: human cytomegalovirus immediate early enhancer
    701..904     +  promoter       CMV promoter: human cytomegalovirus (CMV) immediate early promoter
   1040..1865    +  intron         CMV intron A: human cytomegalovirus intron A (Chapman et al., 1991)
   1885..1953    +  sig_peptide    tPA signal/pro sequence (fragment): signal sequence and propeptide from human tissue plasminogen activator (Berg and Grinnell, 1991)
   1963..2052    +  CDS            ADPGK (fragment): ADPGK_HUMAN - Experimental evidence at protein level: Swiss-Prot protein existence level 1. Catalyzes the phosphorylation of D-glucose to D-glucose 6- phosphate using ADP as the phosphate donor. GDP and CDP can replace ADP, but with reduced efficiency (By similarity). From Homo sapiens (Human).
   2047..2130    +  CDS            Dpagt1 (fragment): GPT_MOUSE - Also known as Dpagt2, Gnpta. Experimental evidence at protein level: Swiss-Prot protein existence level 1. Catalyzes the initial step of dolichol-linked oligosaccharide biosynthesis in N-linked protein glycosylation pathway: transfers GlcNAc-1-P from UDP-GlcNAc onto the carrier lipid dolichyl phosphate (P-dolichol), yielding GlcNAc-P-P-dolichol. From Mus musculus (Mouse).
   2131..2217    +  CDS            Reps1 (fragment): REPS1_MOUSE - Experimental evidence at protein level: Swiss-Prot protein existence level 1. May coordinate the cellular actions of activated EGF receptors and Ral-GTPases. From Mus musculus (Mouse).
   2281..2382    +  CDS            Spire1 (fragment): SPIR1_MOUSE - Experimental evidence at protein level: Swiss-Prot protein existence level 1. Acts as an actin nucleation factor, remains associated with the slow-growing pointed end of the new filament (PubMed:21620703, PubMed:21983562). Involved in intracellular vesicle transport along actin fibers, providing a novel link between actin cytoskeleton dynamics and intracellular transport (PubMed:21983562). Required for asymmetric spindle positioning and asymmetric cell division during oocyte meiosis (PubMed:21620703). Required for normal formation of the cleavage furrow and for polar body extrusi
   2467..2550    +  CDS            HACE1 (fragment): HACE1_HUMAN - Also known as KIAA1320. Experimental evidence at protein level: Swiss-Prot protein existence level 1. E3 ubiquitin-protein ligase involved in Golgi membrane fusion and regulation of small GTPases. Acts as a regulator of Golgi membrane dynamics during the cell cycle: recruited to Golgi membrane by Rab proteins and regulates postmitotic Golgi membrane fusion. Acts by mediating ubiquitination during mitotic Golgi disassembly, ubiquitination serving as a signal for Golgi reassembly later, after cell division. Specifically interacts with GTP-bound RAC1, mediating ubiquitination and su
   2551..2634    +  CDS            NLE1 (fragment): NLE1_HUMAN - Experimental evidence at protein level: Swiss-Prot protein existence level 1. Plays a role in regulating Notch activity. Plays a role in regulating the expression of CDKN1A and several members of the Wnt pathway, probably via its effects on Notch activity. Required during embryogenesis for inner mass cell survival (By similarity). From Homo sapiens (Human).
   2655..2879    +  polyA_signal   bGH poly(A) signal: bovine growth hormone polyadenylation signal
   3388..3976    -  rep_origin     ori: high-copy-number ColE1/pMB1/pBR322/pUC origin of replication
   4148..4219    -  CDS            bla(M) (fragment): β-lactamase lacking the signal sequence; bla(M); allows cytosolic expression of β-lactamase
   4231..4377    -  CDS            TRA2_ECOLX (fragment): Protein predicted: Swiss-Prot protein existence level 4. Required for transposition of transposon Tn903. From Escherichia coli.
   4518..5333    -  CDS            KanR: aminoglycoside phosphotransferase; aph(3')-Ia; confers resistance to kanamycin in bacteria or G418 (Geneticin®) in eukaryotes
   5456..5543    -  promoter       AmpR promoter (fragment): bla
   5638..35      +  CDS            rop (fragment) (across the origin): Rop protein, which maintains plasmids at low copy number; rop
>Addgene plasmid #180253 | M8 | addgene full sequence | sequence record 357261 | Addgene NGS Result
TCGCGCGTTTCGGTGATGACGGTGAAAACCTCTGACACATGCAGCTCCCGGAGACGGTCACAGCTTGTCT
GTAAGCGGATGCCGGGAGCAGACAAGCCCGTCAGGGCGCGTCAGCGGGTGTTGGCGGGTGTCGGGGCTGG
CTTAACTATGCGGCATCAGAGCAGATTGTACTGAGAGTGCACCATATGCGGTGTGAAATACCGCACAGAT
GCGTAAGGAGAAAATACCGCATCAGATTGGCTATTGGCCATTGCATACGTTGTATCCATATCATAATATG
TACATTTATATTGGCTCATGTCCAACATTACCGCCATGTTGACATTGATTATTGACTAGTTATTAATAGT
AATCAATTACGGGGTCATTAGTTCATAGCCCATATATGGAGTTCCGCGTTACATAACTTACGGTAAATGG
CCCGCCTGGCTGACCGCCCAACGACCCCCGCCCATTGACGTCAATAATGACGTATGTTCCCATAGTAACG
CCAATAGGGACTTTCCATTGACGTCAATGGGTGGAGTATTTACGGTAAACTGCCCACTTGGCAGTACATC
AAGTGTATCATATGCCAAGTACGCCCCCTATTGACGTCAATGACGGTAAATGGCCCGCCTGGCATTATGC
CCAGTACATGACCTTATGGGACTTTCCTACTTGGCAGTACATCTACGTATTAGTCATCGCTATTACCATG
GTGATGCGGTTTTGGCAGTACATCAATGGGCGTGGATAGCGGTTTGACTCACGGGGATTTCCAAGTCTCC
ACCCCATTGACGTCAATGGGAGTTTGTTTTGGCACCAAAATCAACGGGACTTTCCAAAATGTCGTAACAA
CTCCGCCCCATTGACGCAAATGGGCGGTAGGCGTGTACGGTGGGAGGTCTATATAAGCAGAGCTCGTTTA
GTGAACCGTCAGATCGCCTGGAGACGCCATCCACGCTGTTTTGACCTCCATAGAAGACACCGGGACCGAT
CCAGCCTCCGCGGCCGGGAACGGTGCATTGGAACGCGGATTCCCCGTGCCAAGAGTGACGTAAGTACCGC
CTATAGACTCTATAGGCACACCCCTTTGGCTCTTATGCATGCTATACTGTTTTTGGCTTGGGGCCTATAC
ACCCCCGCTTCCTTATGCTATAGGTGATGGTATAGCTTAGCCTATAGGTGTGGGTTATTGACCATTATTG
ACCACTCCCCTATTGGTGACGATACTTTCCATTACTAATCCATAACATGGCTCTTTGCCACAACTATCTC
TATTGGCTATATGCCAATACTCTGTCCTTCAGAGACTGACACGGACTCTGTATTTTTACAGGATGGGGTC
CCATTTATTATTTACAAATTCACATATACAACAACGCCGTCCCCCGTGCCCGCAGTTTTTATTAAACATA
GCGTGGGATCTCCACGCGAATCTCGGGTACGTGTTCCGGACATGGGCTCTTCTCCGGTAGCGGCGGAGCT
TCCACATCCGAGCCCTGGTCCCATGCCTCCAGCGGCTCATGGTCGCTCGGCAGCTCCTTGCTCCTAACAG
TGGAGGCCAGACTTAGGCACAGCACAATGCCCACCACCACCAGTGTGCCGCACAAGGCCGTGGCGGTAGG
GTATGTGTCTGAAAATGAGCGTGGAGATTGGGCTCGCACGGCTGACGCAGATGGAAGACTTAAGGCAGCG
GCAGAAGAAGATGCAGGCAGCTGAGTTGTTGTATTCTGATAAGAGTCAGAGGTAACTCCCGTTGCGGTGC
TGTTAACGGTGGAGGGCAGTGTAGTCTGAGCAGTACTCGTTGCTGCCGCGCGCGCCACCAGACATAATAG
CTGACAGACTAACAGACTGTTCCTTTCCATGGGTCTTTTCTGCAGTCACCGTCCTTAGATCACCATGGAT
GCAATGAAGAGAGGGCTCTGCTGTGTGCTGCTGCTGTGTGGAGCAGTCTTCGTTTCGCCCAGCTTAATTA
AGGGCATCCCCGTGCACCTGGAGCTGGCCAGCATGACCAACATGGAGCTGATGAGCAGCATCGTGCACCA
GCAGGTGTTCCCCACCAGCCTGGTGATCAGCGCCAGCATCATCGTGTTCAACCTGCTGGAGCTGGAGGGC
GACTACAGGGACGACCACATCTTCAGCCTGGGCAGGGTGCTGGAGCTGTTCAGGGCCGCCCAGCTGGCCA
ACGACGTGGTGCTGCAGATCATGGAGCTGTGCGGCGCCACCAGGCTGCTGAGGCTGACCAAGGGCAGGTT
CGCCCTGATGAACCTGAAGGCCCTGGACGTGTTCGGCACCGGCGCCAGCAGGGAGTTCGGCGAGAAGAGG
AGCATCAGCGCCATCAGGAGCTACCAGTACGTGATGAAGATCTGCGCCGCCCACCTGCCCACCGAGAGCG
AGCTGAGCAGCTGCCTGAGCAACTTCCACTTCATGTGCGCCCTGGCCAGCTACTGCATCTTCCAGGACGA
CAAGAAGGTGTTCTGCACCGAGCTGAGGATGACCAGGGCCATCCAGCCCCAGATCAACGCCTTCCTGCAG
GGCTTCCACATGTTCATCCCCCCCAGCCTGGGCCACGGCCACTGGGTGAACACCATGGCCCTGAGCACCT
ACTACGCCCTGAGGACCGGCGCCTTCGAGCCCGCCGAGGCCACCTAATGAGCGGCCGCGATCTGCTGTGC
CTTCTAGTTGCCAGCCATCTGTTGTTTGCCCCTCCCCCGTGCCTTCCTTGACCCTGGAAGGTGCCACTCC
CACTGTCCTTTCCTAATAAAATGAGGAAATTGCATCGCATTGTCTGAGTAGGTGTCATTCTATTCTGGGG
GGTGGGGTGGGGCAGGACAGCAAGGGGGAGGATTGGGAAGACAATAGCAGGCATGCTGGGGATGCGGTGG
GCTCTATGGCCGCTGCGGCCAGGTGCTGAAGAATTGACCCGGTTCCTCCTGGGCCAGAAAGAAGCAGGCA
CATCCCCTTCTCTGTGACACACCCTGTCCACGCCCCTGGTTCTTAGTTCCAGCCCCACTCATAGGACACT
CATAGCTCAGGAGGGCTCCGCCTTCAATCCCACCCGCTAAAGTACTTGGAGCGGTCTCTCCCTCCCTCAT
CAGCCCACCAAACCAAACCTAGCCTCCAAGAGTGGGAAGAAATTAAAGCAAGATAGGCTATTAAGTGCAG
AGGGAGAGAAAATGCCTCCAACATGTGAGGAAGTAATGAGAGAAATCATAGAATTTCTTCCGCTTCCTCG
CTCACTGACTCGCTGCGCTCGGTCGTTCGGCTGCGGCGAGCGGTATCAGCTCACTCAAAGGCGGTAATAC
GGTTATCCACAGAATCAGGGGATAACGCAGGAAAGAACATGTGAGCAAAAGGCCAGCAAAAGGCCAGGAA
CCGTAAAAAGGCCGCGTTGCTGGCGTTTTTCCATAGGCTCCGCCCCCCTGACGAGCATCACAAAAATCGA
CGCTCAAGTCAGAGGTGGCGAAACCCGACAGGACTATAAAGATACCAGGCGTTTCCCCCTGGAAGCTCCC
TCGTGCGCTCTCCTGTTCCGACCCTGCCGCTTACCGGATACCTGTCCGCCTTTCTCCCTTCGGGAAGCGT
GGCGCTTTCTCATAGCTCACGCTGTAGGTATCTCAGTTCGGTGTAGGTCGTTCGCTCCAAGCTGGGCTGT
GTGCACGAACCCCCCGTTCAGCCCGACCGCTGCGCCTTATCCGGTAACTATCGTCTTGAGTCCAACCCGG
TAAGACACGACTTATCGCCACTGGCAGCAGCCACTGGTAACAGGATTAGCAGAGCGAGGTATGTAGGCGG
TGCTACAGAGTTCTTGAAGTGGTGGCCTAACTACGGCTACACTAGAAGAACAGTATTTGGTATCTGCGCT
CTGCTGAAGCCAGTTACCTTCGGAAAAAGAGTTGGTAGCTCTTGATCCGGCAAACAAACCACCGCTGGTA
GCGGTGGTTTTTTTGTTTGCAAGCAGCAGATTACGCGCAGAAAAAAAGGATCTCAAGAAGATCCTTTGAT
CTTTTCTACGGGGTCTGACGCTCAGTGGAACGAAAACTCACGTTAAGGGATTTTGGTCATGAGATTATCA
AAAAGGATCTTCACCTAGATCCTTTTAAATTAAAAATGAAGTTTTAAATCAATCTAAAGTATATATGAGT
AAACTTGGTCTGACAGTTACCAATGCTTAATCAGTGAGGCACCTATCTCAGCGATCTGTCTATTTCGTTC
ATCCATAGTTGCCTGACTCGGGGGGGGGGGGCGCTGAGGTCTGCCTCGTGAAGAAGGTGTTGCTGACTCA
TACCAGGCCTGAATCGCCCCATCATCCAGCCAGAAAGTGAGGGAGCCACGGTTGATGAGAGCTTTGTTGT
AGGTGGACCAGTTGGTGATTTTGAACTTTTGCTTTGCCACGGAACGGTCTGCGTTGTCGGGAAGATGCGT
GATCTGATCCTTCAACTCAGCAAAAGTTCGATTTATTCAACAAAGCCGCCGTCCCGTCAAGTCAGCGTAA
TGCTCTGCCAGTGTTACAACCAATTAACCAATTCTGATTAGAAAAACTCATCGAGCATCAAATGAAACTG
CAATTTATTCATATCAGGATTATCAATACCATATTTTTGAAAAAGCCGTTTCTGTAATGAAGGAGAAAAC
TCACCGAGGCAGTTCCATAGGATGGCAAGATCCTGGTATCGGTCTGCGATTCCGACTCGTCCAACATCAA
TACAACCTATTAATTTCCCCTCGTCAAAAATAAGGTTATCAAGTGAGAAATCACCATGAGTGACGACTGA
ATCCGGTGAGAATGGCAAAAGCTTATGCATTTCTTTCCAGACTTGTTCAACAGGCCAGCCATTACGCTCG
TCATCAAAATCACTCGCATCAACCAAACCGTTATTCATTCGTGATTGCGCCTGAGCGAGACGAAATACGC
GATCGCTGTTAAAAGGACAATTACAAACAGGAATCGAATGCAACCGGCGCAGGAACACTGCCAGCGCATC
AACAATATTTTCACCTGAATCAGGATATTCTTCTAATACCTGGAATGCTGTTTTCCCGGGGATCGCAGTG
GTGAGTAACCATGCATCATCAGGAGTACGGATAAAATGCTTGATGGTCGGAAGAGGCATAAATTCCGTCA
GCCAGTTTAGTCTGACCATCTCATCTGTAACATCATTGGCAACGCTACCTTTGCCATGTTTCAGAAACAA
CTCTGGCGCATCGGGCTTCCCATACAATCGATAGATTGTCGCACCTGATTGCCCGACATTATCGCGAGCC
CATTTATACCCATATAAATCAGCATCCATGTTGGAATTTAATCGCGGCCTCGAGCAAGACGTTTCCCGTT
GAATATGGCTCATAACACCCCTTGTATTACTGTTTATGTAAGCAGACAGTTTTATTGTTCATGATGATAT
ATTTTTATCTTGTGCAATGTAACATCAGAGATTTTGAGACACAACGTGGCTTTCCCCCCCCCCCCATTAT
TGAAGCATTTATCAGGGTTATTGTCTCATGAGCGGATACATATTTGAATGTATTTAGAAAAATAAACAAA
TAGGGGTTCCGCGCACATTTCCCCGAAAAGTGCCACCTGACGTCTAAGAAACCATTATTATCATGACATT
AACCTATAAAAATAGGCGTATCACGAGGCCCTTTCGTC
